Addgene plasmid #112337: pESR1-donor
Purpose: CRISPR donor plasmid to tag human transcription factor ESR1 with GFP
Depositing lab: Kevin White. Depositing organization: University of Chicago.
Backbone
  Vector backbone: pUC19
  Vector type: CRISPR
Growth in bacteria
  Bacterial resistance: Ampicillin, 100 μg/mL
  Growth temperature: 37°C
  Growth strain: DH5alpha
  Copy number: High Copy
Gene/Insert
  Gene/Insert name: ESR1 homology arms flanking EGFP-IRES-Neo cassette
  Species: H. sapiens (human)
  Mutation: Unknown
  Entrez Gene: ESR1 (a.k.a. ER, ESR, ESRA, ESTRR, Era, NR3A1)
  Cloning method: Gibson Cloning
  Sequencing primers: 5′ M13pUC-fwd; 3′ M13pUC-rev
Terms and licenses: Academic/Nonprofit Terms; Industry Terms: Not Available to Industry
Depositor comments: Cloning source: K562. Use with plasmid pESR1.1.0-gDNA.
How to cite: pESR1-donor was a gift from Kevin White (Addgene plasmid # 112337 ; http://n2t.net/addgene:112337 ; RRID:Addgene_112337)
