[The description below was written by a language model from this plasmid's Addgene catalogue record and pLannotate feature annotations shown in this document.]
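Description:
pESR1-donor is a CRISPR homology-directed repair donor plasmid built on the pUC19 backbone, designed to tag the endogenous human transcription factor ESR1 (estrogen receptor alpha) with GFP. It is a 7,113 nt high-copy plasmid propagated in E. coli through the pUC-type ColE1/pMB1 origin and selected with ampicillin through the bla gene and its promoter. Remnants of the pUC19 lac region (lac promoter and operator, CAP site, a lacZα fragment and split multiple cloning site) flank the insert, which was assembled by Gibson cloning. The comments give K562 as the cloning source, presumably for the genomic homology arms.

The payload is an EGFP-IRES-Neo cassette placed between ESR1 homology arms. The annotation detects a fragment of the ESR1 ligand-binding domain coding sequence just upstream of the cassette, consistent with a left arm ending in the C-terminal coding region, so that the tag would be fused at the C terminus of the receptor, although the record does not state this explicitly. Between this arm and EGFP lie a short match to the capTEV composite tag (too short to say which part of it is present) and an S-Tag, which could support affinity purification or epitope detection. Downstream, an EMCV IRES drives translation of the Tn5 neomycin phosphotransferase from the same transcript. No mammalian promoter is annotated, so both EGFP and G418 resistance should depend on correct in-frame integration at the ESR1 locus and on its native transcription. The right arm is not annotated as a feature. The donor is meant to be used with the companion guide RNA plasmid pESR1.1.0-gDNA to generate knock-in cells expressing GFP-tagged ESR1.
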