Features (pLannotate 1.2.2; 17 found; start..end, strand, type, name):
     60..76      -  protein_bind   lac operator: The lac repressor binds to the lac operator to inhibit transcription in E. coli. This inhibition can be relieved by adding lactose or isopropyl-β-D-thiogalactopyranoside (IPTG). lac repressor encoded by lacI
     84..114     -  promoter       lac promoter: promoter for the E. coli lac operon
    129..150     -  protein_bind   CAP binding site: CAP binding activates transcription in the presence of cAMP. E. coli catabolite activator protein
    163..255     -  CDS            lacI (fragment): lac repressor; lacI; The lac repressor binds to the lac operator to inhibit transcription in E. coli. This inhibition can be relieved by adding lactose or isopropyl-β-D-thiogalactopyranoside (IPTG).
    438..1026    -  rep_origin     ori: high-copy-number ColE1/pMB1/pBR322/pUC origin of replication
   1197..2057    -  CDS            AmpR: β-lactamase; bla; confers resistance to ampicillin, carbenicillin, and related antibiotics
   2058..2162    -  promoter       AmpR promoter: bla
   2257..2292    +  CDS            rop (fragment): Rop protein, which maintains plasmids at low copy number; rop
   2394..2493    +  misc_feature   bom (fragment): basis of mobility region from pBR322
   2499..2656    -  CDS            lacZα (fragment): LacZα fragment of β-galactosidase; lacZ fragment
   3441..3674    +  CDS            ER-LBD (fragment): estrogen nuclear receptor alpha ligand-binding domain; ESR1
   3701..3721    +  CDS            capTEV™ (fragment): composite tag for in vivo biotinylation, TEV protease cleavage, and 6xHis tagging
   3735..3779    +  CDS            S-Tag: affinity and epitope tag derived from pancreatic ribonuclease A
   3870..4589    +  CDS            EGFP: the original enhanced GFP (Yang et al., 1996) mammalian codon-optimized
   4627..5212    +  misc_feature   IRES2: internal ribosome entry site (IRES) of the encephalomyocarditis virus (EMCV)
   5294..6097    +  CDS            NeoR/KanR: aminoglycoside phosphotransferase from Tn5; aph(3')-II (or nptII); confers resistance to neomycin, kanamycin, and G418 (Geneticin®)
   7113..23      +  misc_feature   MCS (fragment) (across the origin): pUC18/19 multiple cloning site
>Addgene plasmid #112337 | pESR1-donor | depositor full sequence | sequence record 211728 | Full Sequence
TCGACCTGCAGGCATGCAAGCTTGGCGTAATCATGGTCATAGCTGTTTCCTGTGTGAAATTGTTATCCGC
TCACAATTCCACACAACATACGAGCCGGAAGCATAAAGTGTAAAGCCTGGGGTGCCTAATGAGTGAGCTA
ACTCACATTAATTGCGTTGCGCTCACTGCCCGCTTTCCAGTCGGGAAACCTGTCGTGCCAGCTGCATTAA
TGAATCGGCCAACGCGCGGGGAGAGGCGGTTTGCGTATTGGGCGCTCTTCCGCTTCCTCGCTCACTGACT
CGCTGCGCTCGGTCGTTCGGCTGCGGCGAGCGGTATCAGCTCACTCAAAGGCGGTAATACGGTTATCCAC
AGAATCAGGGGATAACGCAGGAAAGAACATGTGAGCAAAAGGCCAGCAAAAGGCCAGGAACCGTAAAAAG
GCCGCGTTGCTGGCGTTTTTCCATAGGCTCCGCCCCCCTGACGAGCATCACAAAAATCGACGCTCAAGTC
AGAGGTGGCGAAACCCGACAGGACTATAAAGATACCAGGCGTTTCCCCCTGGAAGCTCCCTCGTGCGCTC
TCCTGTTCCGACCCTGCCGCTTACCGGATACCTGTCCGCCTTTCTCCCTTCGGGAAGCGTGGCGCTTTCT
CATAGCTCACGCTGTAGGTATCTCAGTTCGGTGTAGGTCGTTCGCTCCAAGCTGGGCTGTGTGCACGAAC
CCCCCGTTCAGCCCGACCGCTGCGCCTTATCCGGTAACTATCGTCTTGAGTCCAACCCGGTAAGACACGA
CTTATCGCCACTGGCAGCAGCCACTGGTAACAGGATTAGCAGAGCGAGGTATGTAGGCGGTGCTACAGAG
TTCTTGAAGTGGTGGCCTAACTACGGCTACACTAGAAGGACAGTATTTGGTATCTGCGCTCTGCTGAAGC
CAGTTACCTTCGGAAAAAGAGTTGGTAGCTCTTGATCCGGCAAACAAACCACCGCTGGTAGCGGTGGTTT
TTTTGTTTGCAAGCAGCAGATTACGCGCAGAAAAAAAGGATCTCAAGAAGATCCTTTGATCTTTTCTACG
GGGTCTGACGCTCAGTGGAACGAAAACTCACGTTAAGGGATTTTGGTCATGAGATTATCAAAAAGGATCT
TCACCTAGATCCTTTTAAATTAAAAATGAAGTTTTAAATCAATCTAAAGTATATATGAGTAAACTTGGTC
TGACAGTTACCAATGCTTAATCAGTGAGGCACCTATCTCAGCGATCTGTCTATTTCGTTCATCCATAGTT
GCCTGACTCCCCGTCGTGTAGATAACTACGATACGGGAGGGCTTACCATCTGGCCCCAGTGCTGCAATGA
TACCGCGAGACCCACGCTCACCGGCTCCAGATTTATCAGCAATAAACCAGCCAGCCGGAAGGGCCGAGCG
CAGAAGTGGTCCTGCAACTTTATCCGCCTCCATCCAGTCTATTAATTGTTGCCGGGAAGCTAGAGTAAGT
AGTTCGCCAGTTAATAGTTTGCGCAACGTTGTTGCCATTGCTACAGGCATCGTGGTGTCACGCTCGTCGT
TTGGTATGGCTTCATTCAGCTCCGGTTCCCAACGATCAAGGCGAGTTACATGATCCCCCATGTTGTGCAA
AAAAGCGGTTAGCTCCTTCGGTCCTCCGATCGTTGTCAGAAGTAAGTTGGCCGCAGTGTTATCACTCATG
GTTATGGCAGCACTGCATAATTCTCTTACTGTCATGCCATCCGTAAGATGCTTTTCTGTGACTGGTGAGT
ACTCAACCAAGTCATTCTGAGAATAGTGTATGCGGCGACCGAGTTGCTCTTGCCCGGCGTCAATACGGGA
TAATACCGCGCCACATAGCAGAACTTTAAAAGTGCTCATCATTGGAAAACGTTCTTCGGGGCGAAAACTC
TCAAGGATCTTACCGCTGTTGAGATCCAGTTCGATGTAACCCACTCGTGCACCCAACTGATCTTCAGCAT
CTTTTACTTTCACCAGCGTTTCTGGGTGAGCAAAAACAGGAAGGCAAAATGCCGCAAAAAAGGGAATAAG
GGCGACACGGAAATGTTGAATACTCATACTCTTCCTTTTTCAATATTATTGAAGCATTTATCAGGGTTAT
TGTCTCATGAGCGGATACATATTTGAATGTATTTAGAAAAATAAACAAATAGGGGTTCCGCGCACATTTC
CCCGAAAAGTGCCACCTGACGTCTAAGAAACCATTATTATCATGACATTAACCTATAAAAATAGGCGTAT
CACGAGGCCCTTTCGTCTCGCGCGTTTCGGTGATGACGGTGAAAACCTCTGACACATGCAGCTCCCGGAG
ACGGTCACAGCTTGTCTGTAAGCGGATGCCGGGAGCAGACAAGCCCGTCAGGGCGCGTCAGCGGGTGTTG
GCGGGTGTCGGGGCTGGCTTAACTATGCGGCATCAGAGCAGATTGTACTGAGAGTGCACCATATGCGGTG
TGAAATACCGCACAGATGCGTAAGGAGAAAATACCGCATCAGGCGCCATTCGCCATTCAGGCTGCGCAAC
TGTTGGGAAGGGCGATCGGTGCGGGCCTCTTCGCTATTACGCCAGCTGGCGAAAGGGGGATGTGCTGCAA
GGCGATTAAGTTGGGTAACGCCAGGGTTTTCCCAGTCACGACGTTGTAAAACGACGGCCAGTGAATTCGA
GCTCGGTACCCGGGGGCTGAGCCTGCAGAGGCTTGAGGCTGCTGCCACTGGGTAGCGGTAGGCCTTTCCG
AGGAGGCGGCATTTGAAGACCGGAGGAAGGTTCATCCCAGCAAGTAGGAACAGCAAGTGTAGGTCCCCTA
AGTCTTGGGGGAGCTTAGTTCCTTTAAGGGCAGCACAAAAATCAGTGTGGCTCCGGAGAGCACATTAGGG
GAGAGAGGCAGGAAGAGCTTGGAGACATGGATGGAAGCTGGACCAGTTGGGCCTTGTTGAACATGGAAAG
GCATTTAGATCGTATTCTGAGTTAAATGGGAAGTGACGTGAGAGATTTAACAATGGAGCGTCTTGAACTG
CTTTACTCATTTAAAATACCCACTCCTGCTTGGCTGAATATCTCATGTTGTCTTTTTAGAAGCTTTGGCG
ATCCTATTTGAATGCATTTAGGTCCTATTGGAGGGGAATAGGATCTCATTTGAGGCCACGGAGGTCCATG
GAAGTCACCTGCATAGCAAATACCCTGAAAGTGGCTGCAGGGAGAGTGTGAGGGTGGGACCGCCCTGGTA
GGAGGTGGAAAATGAAAAACACACGGCCATGAGTTCCAGATTAGGGCTTCTGAAAGCCCTCAGCTTTCCC
AGCTCCCATCCTAAAGTGGGTCTTTAAACAGGAAGAAAGAAAGATTGCTAAGTGTCTTTGGAGTTCCTCT
TCCTTCCCCTTCTAGGGATTTCAGCACTCCTGGGGCTCGGGTTGGCTCTAAAGTAGTCCTTTCTGTGTCT
TCCCACCTACAGTAACAAAGGCATGGAGCATCTGTACAGCATGAAGTGCAAGAACGTGGTGCCCCTCTAT
GACCTGCTGCTGGAGATGCTGGACGCCCACCGCCTACATGCGCCCACTAGCCGTGGAGGGGCATCCGTGG
AGGAGACGGACCAAAGCCACTTGGCCACTGCGGGCTCTACTTCATCGCATTCCTTGCAAAAGTATTACAT
CACGGGGGAGGCAGAGGGTTTCCCTGCCACGGTCGATCCCGGGATTCCAACTACTGCAAGCGAGAATCTT
TATTTTCAGGGCGCCGCCAAATTCAAAGAAACCGCTGCTGCTAAATTCGAACGCCAGCACATGGACAGCG
GAGGTGGAGGTTCGAGCGGTCCCTCGGGTTCGTCGAGCCTGGAAGTTCTGTTCCAGGGGCCCCTGTCGTC
GAGCGGTCCCTCGGGTTCGATGGTGAGCAAAGGCGAGGAGCTGTTCACCGGGGTGGTGCCCATCCTGGTC
GAGCTGGACGGCGACGTAAACGGCCACAAGTTCAGCGTGTCCGGCGAGGGCGAGGGCGATGCCACCTACG
GCAAGCTGACCCTGAAGTTCATCTGCACCACCGGCAAGCTGCCCGTGCCCTGGCCCACCCTCGTGACCAC
CCTGACCTACGGCGTGCAGTGCTTCAGCCGCTACCCCGACCACATGAAGCAGCACGACTTCTTCAAGTCC
GCCATGCCCGAAGGCTACGTCCAGGAGCGCACCATCTTCTTCAAGGACGACGGCAACTACAAGACCCGCG
CCGAGGTGAAGTTCGAGGGCGACACCCTGGTGAACCGCATCGAGCTGAAGGGCATCGACTTCAAGGAGGA
CGGCAACATCCTGGGGCACAAGCTGGAGTACAACTACAACAGCCACAACGTCTATATCATGGCCGACAAG
CAGAAGAACGGCATCAAGGTGAACTTCAAGATCCGCCACAACATCGAGGACGGCAGCGTGCAGCTCGCCG
ACCACTACCAGCAGAACACCCCCATCGGCGACGGCCCCGTGCTGCTGCCCGACAACCACTACCTGAGCAC
CCAGTCCGCCCTGAGCAAAGACCCCAACGAGAAGCGCGATCACATGGTCCTTAAGGAGTTCGTGACCGCC
GCCGGGATCACTCTCGGCATGGACGAGCTGTACAAGTAATGATCTAGAGTCGAGTTAATTAAGAATTCCG
CCCCCCCCCCTCTCCCTCCCCCCCCCTAACGTTACTGGCCGAAGCCGCTTGGAATAAGGCCGGTGTGCGT
TTGTCTATATGTTATTTTCCACCATATTGCCGTCTTTTGGCAATGTGAGGGCCCGGAAACCTGGCCCTGT
CTTCTTGACGAGCATTCCTAGGGGTCTTTCCCCTCTCGCCAAAGGAATGCAGGGTCTGTTGAATGTCGTG
AAGGAAGCAGTTCCTCTGGAAGCTTCTTGAAGACAAACAACGTCTGTAGCGACCCTTTGCAGGCAGCGGA
ACCCCCCACCTGGCGACAGGTGCCTCTGCGGCCAAAAGCCACGTGTATAAGATACACCTGCAAAGGCGGC
ACAACCCCAGTGCCACGTTGTGAGTTGGATAGTTGTGGAAAGAGTCAAATGGCTCTCCTCAAGCGTATTC
AACAAGGGGCTGAAGGATGCCCAGAAGGTACCCCATTGTATGGGATCTGATCTGGGGCCTCGGTGCACAT
GCTTTACATGTGTTTAGTCGAGGTTAAAAAAACGTCTAGGCCCCCCGAACCACGGGGACGTGGTTTTCCT
TTGAAAAACACGATGATAATATGGCCACAACCTGTTACATTGCACAAGATAAAAATATATCATCACGAAC
AGTAAAACTGTCTGCTTACATAAACAGTAATACAAGGGGTGTTATGGGATCGGCCATTGAACAAGATGGA
TTGCACGCAGGTTCTCCGGCCGCTTGGGTGGAGAGGCTATTCGGCTATGACTGGGCACAACAGACAATCG
GCTGCTCTGATGCCGCCGTGTTCCGGCTGTCAGCGCAGGGGCGCCCGGTTCTTTTTGTCAAGACCGACCT
GTCCGGTGCCCTGAATGAACTGCAGGACGAGGCAGCGCGGCTATCGTGGCTGGCCACGACGGGCGTTCCT
TGCGCAGCTGTGCTCGACGTTGTCACTGAAGCGGGAAGGGACTGGCTGCTATTGGGCGAAGTGCCGGGGC
AGGATCTCCTGTCATCTCACCTTGCTCCTGCCGAGAAAGTATCCATCATGGCTGATGCAATGCGGCGGCT
GCATACGCTTGATCCGGCTACCTGCCCATTCGACCACCAAGCGAAACATCGCATCGAGCGAGCACGTACT
CGGATGGAAGCCGGTCTTGTCGATCAGGATGATCTGGACGAAGAGCATCAGGGGCTCGCGCCAGCCGAAC
TGTTCGCCAGGCTCAAGGCGCGCATGCCCGACGGCGAGGATCTCGTCGTGACCCATGGCGATGCCTGCTT
GCCGAATATCATGGTGGAAAATGGCCGCTTTTCTGGATTCATCGACTGTGGCCGGCTGGGTGTGGCGGAC
CGCTATCAGGACATAGCGTTGGCTACCCGTGATATTGCTGAAGAGCTTGGCGGCGAATGGGCTGACCGCT
TCCTCGTGCTTTACGGTATCGCCGCTCCCGATTCGCAGCGCATCGCCTTCTATCGCCTTCTTGACGAGTT
CTTCTGAGTCGACTGAGAGCTCCCTGGGTCCCACACGGTTCAGATAATCCCTGCTGCATTTTACCCTCAT
CATGCACCACTTTAGCCAAATTCTGTCTCCTGCATACACTCCGGCATGCATCCAACACCAATGGCTTTCT
AGATGAGTGGCCATTCATTTGCTTGCTCAGTTCTTAGTGGCACATCTTCTGTCTTCTGTTGGGAACAGCC
AAAGGGATTCCAAGGCTAAATCTTTGTAACAGCTCTCTTTCCCCCTTGCTATGTTACTAAGCGTGAGGAT
TCCCGTAGCTCTTCACAGCTGAACTCAGTCTATGGGTTGGGGCTCAGATAACTCTGTGCATTTAAGCTAC
TTGTAGAGACCCAGGCCTGGAGAGTAGACATTTTGCCTCTGATAAGCACTTTTTAAATGGCTCTAAGAAT
AAGCCACAGCAAAGAATTTAAAGTGGCTCCTTTAATTGGTGACTTGGAGAAAGCTAGGTCAAGGGTTTAT
TATAGCACCCTCTTGTATTCCTATGGCAATGCATCCTTTTATGAAAGTGGTACACCTTAAAGCTTTTATA
TGACTGTAGCAGAGTATCTGGTGATTGTCAATTCATTCCCCCTATAGGAATACAAGGGGCACACAGGGAA
GGCAGATCCCCTAGTTGGCAAGACTATTTTAACTTGATACACTGCAGATTCAGATGTGCTGAAAGCTCTG
CCTCTGGCTTTCCGGTCATGGGTTCCAGTTAATTCATGCCTCCCATGGACCTATGGAGAGCAGCAAGTTG
ATCTTAGTTAAGTCTCCCTATATGAGGGATAAGTTCCTGATTTTTGTTTTTATTTTTGTGTTACAAAAGA
AAGCCCTCCCTCCCTGAACTTGCAGTAAGGTCAGCTTCAGGACCTGTTCCAGTGGGCACTGTACTTGGAT
CTTCCCGGCGTGTGTGTGCCTTACACAGGGGTGAACTGTTCACTGTGGTGATGCATGATGAGGGTAAATG
GTAGTTGAAAGGAGCAGGGGCCCTGGTGTTGCATTTAGCCCTG
