LOCUS       Exported 7112 bp ds-DNA circular SYN 12-MAY-2021
DEFINITION  CRISPR donor plasmid to tag human transcription factor ESR1 with
            GFP.
ACCESSION   .
VERSION     .
KEYWORDS    pESR1-donor
SOURCE      synthetic DNA construct
  ORGANISM  synthetic DNA construct
REFERENCE   1 (bases 1 to 7112)
  TITLE     White lab ENCODE plasmids to tag human transcription factors with
            GFP
REFERENCE   2 (bases 1 to 7112)
  AUTHORS   .
  TITLE     Direct Submission
  JOURNAL   Exported May 12, 2021 from SnapGene Server 1.1.58
            http://www.snapgene.com
FEATURES             Location/Qualifiers
     source          1..7112
                     /organism="synthetic DNA construct"
                     /mol_type="other DNA"
     primer_bind     1..17
                     /label=M13 fwd
                     /note="common sequencing primer, one of multiple similar
                     variants"
     CDS             1067..1087
                     /codon_start=1
                     /product="tobacco etch virus (TEV) protease recognition and
                     cleavage site"
                     /label=TEV site
                     /translation="ENLYFQG"
     CDS             1100..1144
                     /codon_start=1
                     /product="affinity and epitope tag derived from pancreatic
                     ribonuclease A"
                     /label=S-Tag
                     /translation="KETAAAKFERQHMDS"
     CDS             1184..1207
                     /codon_start=1
                     /product="recognition and cleavage site for human
                     rhinovirus 3C and PreScission proteases"
                     /label=HRV 3C site
                     /translation="LEVLFQGP"
     CDS             1235..1954
                     /codon_start=1
                     /product="the original enhanced GFP (Yang et al., 1996)"
                     /label=EGFP
                     /note="mammalian codon-optimized"
                     /translation="MVSKGEELFTGVVPILVELDGDVNGHKFSVSGEGEGDATYGKLTL
                     KFICTTGKLPVPWPTLVTTLTYGVQCFSRYPDHMKQHDFFKSAMPEGYVQERTIFFKDD
                     GNYKTRAEVKFEGDTLVNRIELKGIDFKEDGNILGHKLEYNYNSHNVYIMADKQKNGIK
                     VNFKIRHNIEDGSVQLADHYQQNTPIGDGPVLLPDNHYLSTQSALSKDPNEKRDHMVLK
                     EFVTAAGITLGMDELYK"
     primer_bind     complement(1280..1301)
                     /label=EGFP-N
                     /note="EGFP, reverse primer"
     primer_bind     complement(1541..1560)
                     /label=EXFP-R
                     /note="For distinguishing EGFP variants, reverse primer"
     misc_feature    1992..2577
                     /label=IRES2
                     /note="internal ribosome entry site (IRES) of the
                     encephalomyocarditis virus (EMCV)"
     primer_bind     complement(2158..2175)
                     /label=IRES reverse
                     /note="IRES internal ribosome entry site, reverse primer.
                     Also called pCDH-rev"
     primer_bind     2385..2404
                     /label=IRES-F
                     /note="IRES internal ribosome entry site, forward primer"
     CDS             2659..3462
                     /codon_start=1
                     /gene="aph(3')-II (or nptII)"
                     /product="aminoglycoside phosphotransferase from Tn5"
                     /label=NeoR/KanR
                     /note="confers resistance to neomycin, kanamycin, and G418
                     (Geneticin(R))"
                     /translation="MGSAIEQDGLHAGSPAAWVERLFGYDWAQQTIGCSDAAVFRLSAQ
                     GRPVLFVKTDLSGALNELQDEAARLSWLATTGVPCAAVLDVVTEAGRDWLLLGEVPGQD
                     LLSSHLAPAEKVSIMADAMRRLHTLDPATCPFDHQAKHRIERARTRMEAGLVDQDDLDE
                     EHQGLAPAELFARLKARMPDGEDLVVTHGDACLPNIMVENGRFSGFIDCGRLGVADRYQ
                     DIALATRDIAEELGGEWADRFLVLYGIAAPDSQRIAFYRLLDEFF"
     primer_bind     complement(2722..2741)
                     /label=Neo-R
                     /note="Neomycin resistance gene, reverse primer"
     primer_bind     3332..3351
                     /label=Neo-F
                     /note="Neomycin resistance gene, forward primer"
     primer_bind     complement(4513..4529)
                     /label=M13 rev
                     /note="common sequencing primer, one of multiple similar
                     variants"
     primer_bind     complement(4513..4529)
                     /label=M13 Reverse
                     /note="In lacZ gene. Also called M13-rev"
     primer_bind     complement(4526..4548)
                     /label=M13/pUC Reverse
                     /note="In lacZ gene"
     protein_bind    4537..4553
                     /label=lac operator
                     /bound_moiety="lac repressor encoded by lacI"
                     /note="The lac repressor binds to the lac operator to
                     inhibit transcription in E. coli. This inhibition can be
                     relieved by adding lactose or
                     isopropyl-beta-D-thiogalactopyranoside (IPTG)."
     promoter        complement(4561..4591)
                     /label=lac promoter
                     /note="promoter for the E. coli lac operon"
     protein_bind    4606..4627
                     /label=CAP binding site
                     /bound_moiety="E. coli catabolite activator protein"
                     /note="CAP binding activates transcription in the presence
                     of cAMP."
     primer_bind     complement(4744..4761)
                     /label=L4440
                     /note="L4440 vector, forward primer"
     rep_origin      complement(4915..5503)
                     /direction=LEFT
                     /label=ori
                     /note="high-copy-number ColE1/pMB1/pBR322/pUC origin of
                     replication"
     primer_bind     complement(4995..5014)
                     /label=pBR322ori-F
                     /note="pBR322 origin, forward primer"
     CDS             complement(5674..6534)
                     /codon_start=1
                     /gene="bla"
                     /product="beta-lactamase"
                     /label=AmpR
                     /note="confers resistance to ampicillin, carbenicillin, and
                     related antibiotics"
                     /translation="MSIQHFRVALIPFFAAFCLPVFAHPETLVKVKDAEDQLGARVGYI
                     ELDLNSGKILESFRPEERFPMMSTFKVLLCGAVLSRIDAGQEQLGRRIHYSQNDLVEYS
                     PVTEKHLTDGMTVRELCSAAITMSDNTAANLLLTTIGGPKELTAFLHNMGDHVTRLDRW
                     EPELNEAIPNDERDTTMPVAMATTLRKLLTGELLTLASRQQLIDWMEADKVAGPLLRSA
                     LPAGWFIADKSGAGERGSRGIIAALGPDGKPSRIVVIYTTGSQATMDERNRQIAEIGAS
                     LIKHW"
     primer_bind     6297..6316
                     /label=Amp-R
                     /note="Ampicillin resistance gene, reverse primer"
     promoter        complement(6535..6639)
                     /gene="bla"
                     /label=AmpR promoter
     primer_bind     6707..6725
                     /label=pBRforEco
                     /note="pBR322 vectors, upsteam of EcoRI site, forward
                     primer"
     primer_bind     complement(6763..6785)
                     /label=pGEX 3'
                     /note="pGEX vectors, reverse primer"
     primer_bind     6885..6904
                     /label=pRS-marker
                     /note="pRS vectors, use to sequence yeast selectable
                     marker"
     primer_bind     7098..8
                     /label=M13/pUC Forward
                     /note="In lacZ gene"
     primer_bind     7112..17
                     /label=M13 Forward
                     /note="In lacZ gene. Also called M13-F20 or M13 (-21)
                     Forward"
ORIGIN
        1 gtaaaacgac ggccagtgaa ttcgagctcg gtacccgggg gctgagcctg cagaggcttg
       61 aggctgctgc cactgggtag cggtaggcct ttccgaggag gcggcatttg aagaccggag
      121 gaaggttcat cccagcaagt aggaacagca agtgtaggtc ccctaagtct tgggggagct
      181 tagttccttt aagggcagca caaaaatcag tgtggctccg gagagcacat taggggagag
      241 aggcaggaag agcttggaga catggatgga agctggacca gttgggcctt gttgaacatg
      301 gaaaggcatt tagatcgtat tctgagttaa atgggaagtg acgtgagaga tttaacaatg
      361 gagcgtcttg aactgcttta ctcatttaaa atacccactc ctgcttggct gaatatctca
      421 tgttgtcttt ttagaagctt tggcgatcct atttgaatgc atttaggtcc tattggaggg
      481 gaataggatc tcatttgagg ccacggaggt ccatggaagt cacctgcata gcaaataccc
      541 tgaaagtggc tgcagggaga gtgtgagggt gggaccgccc tggtaggagg tggaaaatga
      601 aaaacacacg gccatgagtt ccagattagg gcttctgaaa gccctcagct ttcccagctc
      661 ccatcctaaa gtgggtcttt aaacaggaag aaagaaagat tgctaagtgt ctttggagtt
      721 cctcttcctt ccccttctag ggatttcagc actccagggg ctcgggttgg ctctaaagta
      781 gtcctttctg tgtcttccca cctacagtaa caaaggcatg gagcatctgt acagcatgaa
      841 gtgcaagaac gtggtgcccc tctatgacct gctgctggag atgctggacg cccaccgcct
      901 acatgcgccc actagccgtg gagaggcatc cgtggaggag acggaccaaa gccacttggc
      961 cactgcgggc tctacttcat cgcattccct gcaaaagtat tacatcacgg gggaggcaga
     1021 gggtttccct gccacggtcg atcccgggat tccaactact gcaagcgaga atctttattt
     1081 tcagggcgcc gccaaattca aagaaaccgc tgctgctaaa ttcgaacgcc agcacatgga
     1141 cagcggaggt ggaggttcga gcggtccctc gggttcgtcg agcctggaag ttctgttcca
     1201 ggggcccctg tcgtcgagcg gtccctcggg ttcgatggtg agcaaaggcg aggagctgtt
     1261 caccggggtg gtgcccatcc tggtcgagct ggacggcgac gtaaacggcc acaagttcag
     1321 cgtgtccggc gagggcgagg gcgatgccac ctacggcaag ctgaccctga agttcatctg
     1381 caccaccggc aagctgcccg tgccctggcc caccctcgtg accaccctga cctacggcgt
     1441 gcagtgcttc agccgctacc ccgaccacat gaagcagcac gacttcttca agtccgccat
     1501 gcccgaaggc tacgtccagg agcgcaccat cttcttcaag gacgacggca actacaagac
     1561 ccgcgccgag gtgaagttcg agggcgacac cctggtgaac cgcatcgagc tgaagggcat
     1621 cgacttcaag gaggacggca acatcctggg gcacaagctg gagtacaact acaacagcca
     1681 caacgtctat atcatggccg acaagcagaa gaacggcatc aaggtgaact tcaagatccg
     1741 ccacaacatc gaggacggca gcgtgcagct cgccgaccac taccagcaga acacccccat
     1801 cggcgacggc cccgtgctgc tgcccgacaa ccactacctg agcacccagt ccgccctgag
     1861 caaagacccc aacgagaagc gcgatcacat ggtccttaag gagttcgtga ccgccgccgg
     1921 gatcactctc ggcatggacg agctgtacaa gtaatgatct agagtcgagt taattaagaa
     1981 ttccgccccc ccccctctcc ctcccccccc ctaacgttac tggccgaagc cgcttggaat
     2041 aaggccggtg tgcgtttgtc tatatgttat tttccaccat attgccgtct tttggcaatg
     2101 tgagggcccg gaaacctggc cctgtcttct tgacgagcat tcctaggggt ctttcccctc
     2161 tcgccaaagg aatgcagggt ctgttgaatg tcgtgaagga agcagttcct ctggaagctt
     2221 cttgaagaca aacaacgtct gtagcgaccc tttgcaggca gcggaacccc ccacctggcg
     2281 acaggtgcct ctgcggccaa aagccacgtg tataagatac acctgcaaag gcggcacaac
     2341 cccagtgcca cgttgtgagt tggatagttg tggaaagagt caaatggctc tcctcaagcg
     2401 tattcaacaa ggggctgaag gatgcccaga aggtacccca ttgtatggga tctgatctgg
     2461 ggcctcggtg cacatgcttt acatgtgttt agtcgaggtt aaaaaaacgt ctaggccccc
     2521 cgaaccacgg ggacgtggtt ttcctttgaa aaacacgatg ataatatggc cacaacctgt
     2581 tacattgcac aagataaaaa tatatcatca cgaacagtaa aactgtctgc ttacataaac
     2641 agtaatacaa ggggtgttat gggatcggcc attgaacaag atggattgca cgcaggttct
     2701 ccggccgctt gggtggagag gctattcggc tatgactggg cacaacagac aatcggctgc
     2761 tctgatgccg ccgtgttccg gctgtcagcg caggggcgcc cggttctttt tgtcaagacc
     2821 gacctgtccg gtgccctgaa tgaactgcag gacgaggcag cgcggctatc gtggctggcc
     2881 acgacgggcg ttccttgcgc agctgtgctc gacgttgtca ctgaagcggg aagggactgg
     2941 ctgctattgg gcgaagtgcc ggggcaggat ctcctgtcat ctcaccttgc tcctgccgag
     3001 aaagtatcca tcatggctga tgcaatgcgg cggctgcata cgcttgatcc ggctacctgc
     3061 ccattcgacc accaagcgaa acatcgcatc gagcgagcac gtactcggat ggaagccggt
     3121 cttgtcgatc aggatgatct ggacgaagag catcaggggc tcgcgccagc cgaactgttc
     3181 gccaggctca aggcgcgcat gcccgacggc gaggatctcg tcgtgaccca tggcgatgcc
     3241 tgcttgccga atatcatggt ggaaaatggc cgcttttctg gattcatcga ctgtggccgg
     3301 ctgggtgtgg cggaccgcta tcaggacata gcgttggcta cccgtgatat tgctgaagag
     3361 cttggcggcg aatgggctga ccgcttcctc gtgctttacg gtatcgccgc tcccgattcg
     3421 cagcgcatcg ccttctatcg ccttcttgac gagttcttct gagtcgactg agagctccct
     3481 gggtcccaca cggttcagat aatccctgct gcattttacc ctcatcatgc accactttag
     3541 ccaaattctg tctcctgcat acactccggc atgcatccaa caccaatggc tttctagatg
     3601 agtggccatt catttgcttg ctcagttctt agtggcacat cttctgtctt ctgttgggaa
     3661 cagccaaagg gattccaagg ctaaatcttt gtaacagctc tctttccccc ttgctatgtt
     3721 actaagcgtg aggattcccg tagctcttca cagctgaact cagtctatgg gttggggctc
     3781 agataactct gtgcatttaa gctacttgta gagacccagg cctggagagt agacattttg
     3841 cctctgataa gcacttttta aatggctcta agaataagcc acagcaaaga atttaaagtg
     3901 gctcctttaa ttggtgactt ggagaaggct aggtcaaggg tttattatag caccctcttg
     3961 tattcctatg gcaatgcatc cttttatgaa agtggtacac cttaaagctt ttatatgact
     4021 gtagcagagt atctggtgat tgtcaattca ttccccctat aggaatacaa ggggcacaca
     4081 gggaaggcag atcccctagt tggcaagact attttaactc gatacactgc agattcagat
     4141 gtgctgaaag ctctgcctct ggctttccgg tcatgggttc cagttaattc acgcctccca
     4201 tggacctatg gagagcagca agttgatctt agttaagtct ccctatacga gggataagtt
     4261 cctgattttt gtttttattt ttgtgttaca aaagaaagcc ctccctccct gaacttgcag
     4321 taaggtcagc ttcaggacct gttccagtgg gcactgtact tggatcttcc cggcgtgtgt
     4381 gtgccttaca caggggtgaa ctgttcactg tggtgatgca tgatgagggt aatggtagtt
     4441 gaaaggagca ggggccctgg tgttgcattt agccctgtcg acctgcaggc atgcaagctt
     4501 agcgtaatca tggtcatagc tgtttcctgt gtgaaattgt tatccgctca caattccaca
     4561 caacatacga gccggaagca taaagtgtaa agcctggggt gcctaatgag tgagctaact
     4621 cacattaatt gcgttgcgct cactgcccgc tttccagtcg ggaaacctgt cgtgccagct
     4681 gcattaatga atcggccaac gcgcggggag aggcggtttg cgtattgggc gctcttccgc
     4741 ttcctcgctc actgactcgc tgcgctcggt cgttcggctg cggcgagcgg tatcagctca
     4801 ctcaaaggcg gtaatacggt tatccacaga atcaggggat aacgcaggaa agaacatgtg
     4861 agcaaaaggc cagcaaaagg ccaggaaccg taaaaaggcc gcgttgctgg cgtttttcca
     4921 taggctccgc ccccctgacg agcatcacaa aaatcgacgc tcaagtcaga ggtggcgaaa
     4981 cccgacagga ctataaagat accaggcgtt tccccctgga agctccctcg tgcgctctcc
     5041 tgttccgacc ctgccgctta ccggatacct gtccgccttt ctcccttcgg gaagcgtggc
     5101 gctttctcat agctcacgct gtaggtatct cagttcggtg taggtcgttc gctccaagct
     5161 gggctgtgtg cacgaacccc ccgttcagcc cgaccgctgc gccttatccg gtaactatcg
     5221 tcttgagtcc aacccggtaa gacacgactt atcgccactg gcagcagcca ctggtaacag
     5281 gattagcaga gcgaggtatg taggcggtgc tacagagttc ttgaagtggt ggcctaacta
     5341 cggctacact agaagaacag tatttggtat ctgcgctctg ctgaagccag ttaccttcgg
     5401 aaaaagagtt ggtagctctt gatccggcaa acaaaccacc gctggtagcg gtggtttttt
     5461 tgtttgcaag cagcagatta cgcgcagaaa aaaaggatct caagaagatc ctttgatctt
     5521 ttctacgggg tctgacgctc agtggaacga aaactcacgt taagggattt tggtcatgag
     5581 attatcaaaa aggatcttca cctagatcct tttaaattaa aaatgaagtt ttaaatcaat
     5641 ctaaagtata tatgagtaaa cttggtctga cagttaccaa tgcttaatca gtgaggcacc
     5701 tatctcagcg atctgtctat ttcgttcatc catagttgcc tgactccccg tcgtgtagat
     5761 aactacgata cgggagggct taccatctgg ccccagtgct gcaatgatac cgcgagaccc
     5821 acgctcaccg gctccagatt tatcagcaat aaaccagcca gccggaaggg ccgagcgcag
     5881 aagtggtcct gcaactttat ccgcctccat ccagtctatt aattgttgcc gggaagctag
     5941 agtaagtagt tcgccagtta atagtttgcg caacgttgtt gccattgcta caggcatcgt
     6001 ggtgtcacgc tcgtcgtttg gtatggcttc attcagctcc ggttcccaac gatcaaggcg
     6061 agttacatga tcccccatgt tgtgcaaaaa agcggttagc tccttcggtc ctccgatcgt
     6121 tgtcagaagt aagttggccg cagtgttatc actcatggtt atggcagcac tgcataattc
     6181 tcttactgtc atgccatccg taagatgctt ttctgtgact ggtgagtact caaccaagtc
     6241 attctgagaa tagtgtatgc ggcgaccgag ttgctcttgc ccggcgtcaa tacgggataa
     6301 taccgcgcca catagcagaa ctttaaaagt gctcatcatt ggaaaacgtt cttcggggcg
     6361 aaaactctca aggatcttac cgctgttgag atccagttcg atgtaaccca ctcgtgcacc
     6421 caactgatct tcagcatctt ttactttcac cagcgtttct gggtgagcaa aaacaggaag
     6481 gcaaaatgcc gcaaaaaagg gaataagggc gacacggaaa tgttgaatac tcatactctt
     6541 cctttttcaa tattattgaa gcatttatca gggttattgt ctcatgagcg gatacatatt
     6601 tgaatgtatt tagaaaaata aacaaatagg ggttccgcgc acatttcccc gaaaagtgcc
     6661 acctgacgtc taagaaacca ttattatcat gacattaacc tataaaaata ggcgtatcac
     6721 gaggcccttt cgtctcgcgc gtttcggtga tgacggtgaa aacctctgac acatgcagct
     6781 cccggagacg gtcacagctt gtctgtaagc ggatgccggg agcagacaag cccgtcaggg
     6841 cgcgtcagcg ggtgttggcg ggtgtcgggg ctggcttaac tatgcggcat cagagcagat
     6901 tgtactgaga gtgcaccata tgcggtgtga aataccgcac agatgcgtaa ggagaaaata
     6961 ccgcatcagg cgccattcgc cattcaggct gcgcaactgt tgggaagggc gatcggtgcg
     7021 ggcctcttcg ctattacgcc agctggcgaa agggggatgt gctgcaaggc gattaagttg
     7081 ggtaacgcca gggttttccc agtcacgacg tt
//
